>Addgene plasmid #106471 | pKP136 (pRS406-PRC1p-PRC1-PA-ADH1t) | depositor full sequence | sequence record 201594 | pKP136 (pRS406-PRC1p-PRC1-PA-ADH1t) sequence 7353 bps
GACGAAAGGGCCTCGTGATACGCCTATTTTTATAGGTTAATGTCATGATAATAATGGTTTCTTAGACGTC
AGGTGGCACTTTTCGGGGAAATGTGCGCGGAACCCCTATTTGTTTATTTTTCTAAATACATTCAAATATG
TATCCGCTCATGAGACAATAACCCTGATAAATGCTTCAATAATATTGAAAAAGGAAGAGTATGAGTATTC
AACATTTCCGTGTCGCCCTTATTCCCTTTTTTGCGGCATTTTGCCTTCCTGTTTTTGCTCACCCAGAAAC
GCTGGTGAAAGTAAAAGATGCTGAAGATCAGTTGGGTGCACGAGTGGGTTACATCGAACTGGATCTCAAC
AGCGGTAAGATCCTTGAGAGTTTTCGCCCCGAAGAACGTTTTCCAATGATGAGCACTTTTAAAGTTCTGC
TATGTGGCGCGGTATTATCCCGTATTGACGCCGGGCAAGAGCAACTCGGTCGCCGCATACACTATTCTCA
GAATGACTTGGTTGAGTACTCACCAGTCACAGAAAAGCATCTTACGGATGGCATGACAGTAAGAGAATTA
TGCAGTGCTGCCATAACCATGAGTGATAACACTGCGGCCAACTTACTTCTGACAACGATCGGAGGACCGA
AGGAGCTAACCGCTTTTTTGCACAACATGGGGGATCATGTAACTCGCCTTGATCGTTGGGAACCGGAGCT
GAATGAAGCCATACCAAACGACGAGCGTGACACCACGATGCCTGTAGCAATGGCAACAACGTTGCGCAAA
CTATTAACTGGCGAACTACTTACTCTAGCTTCCCGGCAACAATTAATAGACTGGATGGAGGCGGATAAAG
TTGCAGGACCACTTCTGCGCTCGGCCCTTCCGGCTGGCTGGTTTATTGCTGATAAATCTGGAGCCGGTGA
GCGTGGGTCTCGCGGTATCATTGCAGCACTGGGGCCAGATGGTAAGCCCTCCCGTATCGTAGTTATCTAC
ACGACGGGGAGTCAGGCAACTATGGATGAACGAAATAGACAGATCGCTGAGATAGGTGCCTCACTGATTA
AGCATTGGTAACTGTCAGACCAAGTTTACTCATATATACTTTAGATTGATTTAAAACTTCATTTTTAATT
TAAAAGGATCTAGGTGAAGATCCTTTTTGATAATCTCATGACCAAAATCCCTTAACGTGAGTTTTCGTTC
CACTGAGCGTCAGACCCCGTAGAAAAGATCAAAGGATCTTCTTGAGATCCTTTTTTTCTGCGCGTAATCT
GCTGCTTGCAAACAAAAAAACCACCGCTACCAGCGGTGGTTTGTTTGCCGGATCAAGAGCTACCAACTCT
TTTTCCGAAGGTAACTGGCTTCAGCAGAGCGCAGATACCAAATACTGTCCTTCTAGTGTAGCCGTAGTTA
GGCCACCACTTCAAGAACTCTGTAGCACCGCCTACATACCTCGCTCTGCTAATCCTGTTACCAGTGGCTG
CTGCCAGTGGCGATAAGTCGTGTCTTACCGGGTTGGACTCAAGACGATAGTTACCGGATAAGGCGCAGCG
GTCGGGCTGAACGGGGGGTTCGTGCACACAGCCCAGCTTGGAGCGAACGACCTACACCGAACTGAGATAC
CTACAGCGTGAGCTATGAGAAAGCGCCACGCTTCCCGAAGGGAGAAAGGCGGACAGGTATCCGGTAAGCG
GCAGGGTCGGAACAGGAGAGCGCACGAGGGAGCTTCCAGGGGGAAACGCCTGGTATCTTTATAGTCCTGT
CGGGTTTCGCCACCTCTGACTTGAGCGTCGATTTTTGTGATGCTCGTCAGGGGGGCGGAGCCTATGGAAA
AACGCCAGCAACGCGGCCTTTTTACGGTTCCTGGCCTTTTGCTGGCCTTTTGCTCACATGTTCTTTCCTG
CGTTATCCCCTGATTCTGTGGATAACCGTATTACCGCCTTTGAGTGAGCTGATACCGCTCGCCGCAGCCG
AACGACCGAGCGCAGCGAGTCAGTGAGCGAGGAAGCGGAAGAGCGCCCAATACGCAAACCGCCTCTCCCC
GCGCGTTGGCCGATTCATTAATGCAGCTGGCACGACAGGTTTCCCGACTGGAAAGCGGGCAGTGAGCGCA
ACGCAATTAATGTGAGTTACCTCACTCATTAGGCACCCCAGGCTTTACACTTTATGCTTCCGGCTCCTAT
GTTGTGTGGAATTGTGAGCGGATAACAATTTCACACAGGAAACAGCTATGACCATGATTACGCCAAGCGC
GCAATTAACCCTCACTAAAGGGAACAAAAGCTGGAGCTCGAATGAGTGAAAAATTTGTTAGCAGAGAAGC
AAGAAGGAAAGAAGGAAAAAAAAAAGAAACCGTGTAAGAAATCATGGCGCCTCAAAAAAAAAAAAATACG
CGAAATCGATTTCCGTATATGATGATACATATGTTAGGTCTCTTATGGTAGTTTTTAGGGTCTGTCCTGT
TTTTTGAAGGCATTGGTTAGGGTCTAGTAAGTAACTCGTATAAAGAGATGTACTTTTATACGGTATGTGT
GGCGGTTATTTCCAGTGTTTTTTTTCCCTTATTTTGTGGGTTCATGGAAATAGTACATATTGACCTTCTG
CACAAGAAGCCATATTGACAGAGCAGTATGTGAGGACCTTTCTTCTACACAATGTAACAGTCAATGGTTG
TAGTCAATACCACGACCTTTACGTGCAGTTTTAGAGCGAAACTTCGGTTTTTTGAGACTTACCTCGTGTT
TGTGTCTCCCTGGGAATGGAGCCGCGCCACCCTTGTCTATTATGTATAGTCTTATTTAATCATAGCGATG
TTGGTCATCCAGTACACTTCGGTAGCAACCTTCGTTTGTGATTGTCTTGGTAATTGCTTCCAACAACTTT
ATCCATCATTGAGACAGGGGCCATATCACCCGCGGGGTCTCAAAGAAGGGGCCCACTAATAAAAGCACGA
GATAAGAATGCCAGCAAAAAAGCTCCGAAATAATTCTTTTCGTCTTCCCTCCTAGTCTTAACAAGACAAG
AGAGAGAGAGAGAAAGAATACTCACTAGAGATTGTTTCTTTTCTACTCAACTTAAAGTATACATACGCTA
TGAAAGCATTCACCAGTTTACTATGTGGACTAGGCCTGTCCACTACACTCGCTAAGGCCATCTCATTGCA
AAGACCGTTGGGTCTAGATAAGGACGTTTTGCTGCAAGCTGCGGAAAAATTTGGTTTGGACCTCGACCTG
GATCATCTCTTGAAGGAGTTGGACTCCAATGTATTGGACGCTTGGGCCCAAATAGAGCATTTGTACCCAA
ACCAGGTTATGAGCCTTGAAACTTCCACTAAGCCAAAATTCCCTGAAGCAATCAAAACGAAGAAAGACTG
GGACTTTGTGGTCAAGAATGACGCAATTGAAAACTATCAGCTTCGTGTCAACAAGATTAAGGACCCTAAA
ATCCTGGGCATTGACCCAAATGTCACACAGTACACGGGTTACTTGGATGTGGAAGACGAGGACAAGCATT
TCTTCTTTTGGACTTTTGAAAGTAGAAACGATCCTGCAAAGGATCCGGTCATCCTTTGGTTGAACGGGGG
TCCAGGTTGTTCTTCACTAACCGGGCTGTTCTTTGAATTAGGACCCTCATCCATTGGACCTGATTTGAAA
CCCATCGGGAACCCTTACTCTTGGAACAGCAATGCCACCGTGATCTTCCTTGACCAGCCTGTCAACGTTG
GGTTCTCGTATTCCGGGTCCTCAGGTGTTTCCAACACTGTCGCCGCTGGTAAGGATGTCTATAACTTCTT
GGAGTTGTTCTTCGATCAGTTCCCTGAATACGTCAACAAGGGCCAAGATTTCCACATCGCTGGGGAATCC
TACGCCGGCCATTACATCCCTGTTTTTGCCTCTGAAATTTTGTCTCACAAGGACAGAAACTTCAACTTAA
CCTCCGTCTTGATCGGAAATGGCCTCACTGACCCATTGACTCAGTATAACTATTACGAACCAATGGCCTG
TGGTGAAGGTGGCGAACCATCTGTTTTGCCCTCGGAGGAATGCTCTGCTATGGAAGACTCTTTGGAACGT
TGTTTGGGCTTGATCGAGTCGTGCTATGACTCGCAATCCGTCTGGTCCTGTGTTCCAGCTACCATTTATT
GTAATAACGCCCAATTGGCTCCTTACCAACGTACCGGCAGAAACGTTTACGATATCAGGAAGGATTGTGA
AGGTGGCAATTTGTGCTACCCAACGTTACAAGATATCGACGACTACTTAAACCAGGACTACGTCAAAGAA
GCTGTCGGTGCGGAGGTTGACCACTACGAATCCTGTAACTTCGATATCAACAGAAATTTCCTGTTTGCGG
GTGATTGGATGAAGCCTTACCACACCGCCGTAACAGATCTTTTGAATCAAGACCTACCCATTCTGGTATA
TGCAGGCGATAAAGATTTCATCTGTAACTGGTTGGGTAATAAGGCGTGGACGGATGTCTTGCCATGGAAG
TACGACGAAGAATTTGCAAGCCAAAAAGTACGTAACTGGACTGCTTCTATCACCGACGAGGTCGCTGGTG
AAGTCAAATCCTACAAGCACTTCACCTATTTGAGAGTCTTCAATGGTGGCCACATGGTTCCATTTGACGT
CCCTGAAAACGCCTTAAGTATGGTTAACGAATGGATCCACGGTGGTTTCTCCTTATCTAGACGGATCCCC
GGGTTAATTAAGCTTGCGCAACACGATGAAGCCGTGGACAACAAATTCAACAAAGAACAACAAAACGCGT
TCTATGAGATCTTACATTTACCTAACTTAAACGAAGAACAACGAAACGCCTTCATCCAAAGCTTAAAAGA
TGACCCAAGCCAAAGCGCTAACCTTTTAGCAGAAGCTAAAAAGCTAAATGATGCTCAGGCGCCGAAAGTA
GACAACAAATTCAACAAAGAACAACAAAACGCGTTCTATGAGATCTTACATTTACCTAACTTAAACGAAG
AACAACGAAACGCCGTCATCCAAAGTTTAAAAGATGACCCAAGCCAAAGCGCTAACCTTTTAGCAGAAGC
TAAAAAGCTAAATGATGCTCAGGCGCCGAAAGTAGACGCGAATTAAGGCGCGCCACTTCTAAATAAGCGA
ATTTCTTATGATTTATGATTTTTATTATTAAATAAGTTATAAAAAAAATAAGTGTATACAAATTTTAAAG
TGACTCTTAGGTTTTAAAACGAAAATTCTTATTCTTGAGTAACTCTTTCCTGTAGGTCAGGTTGCTTTCT
CAGGTATAGTATGAGGTCGCTCTTATTGACCACACCTCTACCGGCAGAATTCGATATCAAGCTTATCGAT
ACCGTCGACCTCGAGGGGGGGCCCGGTACCCAATTCGCCCTATAGTGAGTCGTATTACGCGCGCTCACTG
GCCGTCGTTTTACAACGTCGTGACTGGGAAAACCCTGGCGTTACCCAACTTAATCGCCTTGCAGCACATC
CCCCTTTCGCCAGCTGGCGTAATAGCGAAGAGGCCCGCACCGATCGCCCTTCCCAACAGTTGCGCAGCCT
GAATGGCGAATGGCGCG
[124 nt withheld, positions 5548-5671]
C
[91 nt withheld, positions 5673-5763]
A
[49 nt withheld, positions 5765-5813]
CCTTTGACGTTGGAGTCCACGTTCTTT
[37 nt withheld, positions 5841-5877]
ACCCTATCTCGGTCTATTCTTTTGATTTATAAGGGATTTTGCCGATTTCGGCCTATTGGTTAAAAAATGA
GCTGATTTAACAAAAATTTAACGCGAATTTTAACAAAATATTAACGTTTACAATTTCCTGATGCGGTATT
TTCTCCTTACGCATCTGTGCGGTATTTCACACCGCATAGGGTAATAACTGATATAATTAAATTGAAGCTC
TAATTTGTGAGTTTAGTATACATGCATTTACTTATAATACAGTTTTTTAGTTTTGCTGGCCGCATCTTCT
CAAATATGCTTCCCAGCCTGCTTTTCTGTAACGTTCACCCTCTACCTTAGCATCCCTTCCCTTTGCAAAT
AGTCCTCTTCCAACAATAATAATGTCAGATCCTGTAGAGACCACATCATCCACGGTTCTATACTGTTGAC
CCAATGCGTCTCCCTTGTCATCTAAACCCACACCGGGTGTCATAATCAACCAATCGTAACCTTCATCTCT
TCCACCCATGTCTCTTTGAGCAATAAAGCCGATAACAAAATCTTTGTCGCTCTTCGCAATGTCAACAGTA
CCCTTAGTATATTCTCCAGTAGATAGGGAGCCCTTGCATGACAATTCTGCTAACATCAAAAGGCCTCTAG
GTTCCTTTGTTACTTCTTCTGCCGCCTGCTTCAAACCGCTAACAATACCTGGGCCCACCACACCGTGTGC
ATTCGTAATGTCTGCCCATTCTGCTATTCTGTATACACCCGCAGAGTACTGCAATTTGACTGTATTACCA
ATGTCAGCAAATTTTCTGTCTTCGAAGAGTAAAAAATTGTACTTGGCGGATAATGCCTTTAGCGGCTTAA
CTGTGCCCTCCATGGAAAAATCAGTCAAGATATCCACATGTGTTTTTAGTAAACAAATTTTGGGACCTAA
TGCTTCAACTAACTCCAGTAATTCCTTGGTGGTACGAACATCCAATGAAGCACACAAGTTTGTTTGCTTT
TCGTGCATGATATTAAATAGCTTGGCAGCAACAGGACTAGGATGAGTAGCAGCACGTTCCTTATATGTAG
CTTTCGACATGATTTATCTTCGTTTCCTGCAGGTTTTTGTTCTGTGCAGTTGGGTTAAGAATACTGGGCA
ATTTCATGTTTCTTCAACACTACATATGCGTATATATACCAATCTAAGTCTGTGCTCCTTCCTTCGTTCT
TCCTTCTGTTCGGAGATTACCGAATCAAAAAAATTTCAAAGAAACCGAAATCAAAAAAAAGAATAAAAAA
AAAATGATGAATTGAATTGAAAAGCTGTGGTATGGTGCACTCTCAGTACAATCTGCTCTGATGCCGCATA
GTTAAGCCAGCCCCGACACCCGCCAACACCCGCTGACGCGCCCTGACGGGCTTGTCTGCTCCCGGCATCC
GCTTACAGACAAGCTGTGACCGTCTCCGGGAGCTGCATGTGTCAGAGGTTTTCACCGTCATCACCGAAAC
GCGCGA
Features (pLannotate 1.2.2; 22 found; start..end, strand, type, name):
     96..200     +  promoter       AmpR promoter: bla
    201..1061    +  CDS            AmpR: β-lactamase; bla; confers resistance to ampicillin, carbenicillin, and related antibiotics
   1232..1820    +  rep_origin     ori: high-copy-number ColE1/pMB1/pBR322/pUC origin of replication
   2003..2095    +  CDS            lacI (fragment): lac repressor; lacI; The lac repressor binds to the lac operator to inhibit transcription in E. coli. This inhibition can be relieved by adding lactose or isopropyl-β-D-thiogalactopyranoside (IPTG).
   2108..2129    +  protein_bind   CAP binding site: CAP binding activates transcription in the presence of cAMP. E. coli catabolite activator protein
   2144..2174    +  promoter       lac promoter: promoter for the E. coli lac operon
   2182..2198    +  protein_bind   lac operator: The lac repressor binds to the lac operator to inhibit transcription in E. coli. This inhibition can be relieved by adding lactose or isopropyl-β-D-thiogalactopyranoside (IPTG). lac repressor encoded by lacI
   2243..2261    +  promoter       T3 promoter: promoter for bacteriophage T3 RNA polymerase
   2310..2333    -  promoter       copia promoter (fragment): strong promoter from the Drosophila transposable element copia (Sinclair et al., 1986)
   3080..4675    +  CDS            PRC1: CBPY_YEAST - Experimental evidence at protein level: Swiss-Prot protein existence level 1. Involved in degradation of small peptides. Digests preferentially peptides containing an aliphatic or hydrophobic residue in P1' position, as well as methionine, leucine or phenylalanine in P1 position of ester substrate. From Saccharomyces cerevisiae (strain ATCC 204508 / S288c) (Baker's yeast).
   4724..4897    +  CDS            ProtA: IgG-binding unit of Staphylococcus aureus protein A
   4901..5071    +  CDS            ProtA: IgG-binding unit of Staphylococcus aureus protein A
   5107..5294    +  terminator     ADH1 terminator: S. cerevisiae ADH1; transcription terminator for the S. cerevisiae alcohol dehydrogenase 1 (ADH1) gene
   5297..5350    +  misc_feature   MCS (fragment): pBluescript multiple cloning site
   5359..5377    -  promoter       T7 promoter: promoter for bacteriophage T7 RNA polymerase
   5385..5540    +  CDS            lacZα (fragment): LacZα fragment of β-galactosidase; lacZ fragment
   5548..6003    +  rep_origin     f1 ori (sequence partly withheld): f1 bacteriophage origin of replication; arrow indicates direction of (+) strand synthesis
   6004..6055    -  misc_feature   bom (fragment): basis of mobility region from pBR322
   6134..6937    -  CDS            URA3: orotidine-5'-phosphate decarboxylase, required for uracil biosynthesis; S. cerevisiae URA3; yeast auxotrophic marker, counterselectable with 5-fluoroorotic acid (5-FOA)
   6938..7153    -  promoter       URA3 promoter: S. cerevisiae URA3
   7168..7217    -  misc_feature   bom (fragment): basis of mobility region from pBR322
   7319..1       -  CDS            rop (fragment) (across the origin): Rop protein, which maintains plasmids at low copy number; rop
