>Addgene plasmid #106471 | pKP136 (pRS406-PRC1p-PRC1-PA-ADH1t) | addgene full sequence | sequence record 204897 | Addgene NGS Result
ACCCGCGGGGTCTCAAAGAAGGGGCCCACTAATAAAAGCACGAGATAAGAATGCCAGCAAAAAAGCTCCG
AAATAATTCTTTTCGTCTTCCCTCCTAGTCTTAACAAGACAAGAGAGAGAGAGAGAAAGAATACTCACTA
GAGATTGTTTCTTTTCTACTCAACTTAAAGTATACATACGCTATGAAAGCATTCACCAGTTTACTATGTG
GACTAGGCCTGTCCACTACACTCGCTAAGGCCATCTCATTGCAAAGACCGTTGGGTCTAGATAAGGACGT
TTTGCTGCAAGCTGCGGAAAAATTTGGTTTGGACCTCGACCTGGATCATCTCTTGAAGGAGTTGGACTCC
AATGTATTGGACGCTTGGGCCCAAATAGAGCATTTGTACCCAAACCAGGTTATGAGCCTTGAAACTTCCA
CTAAGCCAAAATTCCCTGAAGCAATCAAAACGAAGAAAGACTGGGACTTTGTGGTCAAGAATGACGCAAT
TGAAAACTATCAGCTTCGTGTCAACAAGATTAAGGACCCTAAAATCCTGGGCATTGACCCAAATGTCACA
CAGTACACGGGTTACTTGGATGTGGAAGACGAGGACAAGCATTTCTTCTTTTGGACTTTTGAAAGTAGAA
ACGATCCTGCAAAGGATCCGGTCATCCTTTGGTTGAACGGGGGTCCAGGTTGTTCTTCACTAACCGGGCT
GTTCTTTGAATTAGGACCCTCATCCATTGGACCTGATTTGAAACCCATCGGGAACCCTTACTCTTGGAAC
AGCAATGCCACCGTGATCTTCCTTGACCAGCCTGTCAACGTTGGGTTCTCGTATTCCGGGTCCTCAGGTG
TTTCCAACACTGTCGCCGCTGGTAAGGATGTCTATAACTTCTTGGAGTTGTTCTTCGATCAGTTCCCTGA
ATACGTCAACAAGGGCCAAGATTTCCACATCGCTGGGGAATCCTACGCCGGCCATTACATCCCTGTTTTT
GCCTCTGAAATTTTGTCTCACAAGGACAGAAACTTCAACTTAACCTCCGTCTTGATCGGAAATGGCCTCA
CTGACCCATTGACTCAGTATAACTATTACGAACCAATGGCCTGTGGTGAAGGTGGCGAACCATCTGTTTT
GCCCTCGGAGGAATGCTCTGCTATGGAAGACTCTTTGGAACGTTGTTTGGGCTTGATCGAGTCGTGCTAT
GACTCGCAATCCGTCTGGTCCTGTGTTCCAGCTACCATTTATTGTAATAACGCCCAATTGGCTCCTTACC
AACGTACCGGCAGAAACGTTTACGATATCAGGAAGGATTGTGAAGGTGGCAATTTGTGCTACCCAACGTT
ACAAGATATCGACGACTACTTAAACCAGGACTACGTCAAAGAAGCTGTCGGTGCGGAGGTTGACCACTAC
GAATCCTGTAACTTCGATATCAACAGAAATTTCCTGTTTGCGGGTGATTGGATGAAGCCTTACCACACCG
CCGTAACAGATCTTTTGAATCAAGACCTACCCATTCTGGTATATGCAGGCGATAAAGATTTCATCTGTAA
CTGGTTGGGTAATAAGGCGTGGACGGATGTCTTGCCATGGAAGTACGACGAAGAATTTGCAAGCCAAAAA
GTACGTAACTGGACTGCTTCTATCACCGACGAGGTCGCTGGTGAAGTCAAATCCTACAAGCACTTCACCT
ATTTGAGAGTCTTCAATGGTGGCCACATGGTTCCATTTGACGTCCCTGAAAACGCCTTAAGTATGGTTAA
CGAATGGATCCACGGTGGTTTCTCCTTATCTAGACGGATCCCCGGGTTAATTAAGCTTGCGCAACACGAT
GAAGCCGTGGACAACAAATTCAACAAAGAACAACAAAACGCGTTCTATGAGATCTTACATTTACCTAACT
TAAACGAAGAACAACGAAACGCCTTCATCCAAAGCTTAAAAGATGACCCAAGCCAAAGCGCTAACCTTTT
AGCAGAAGCTAAAAAGCTAAATGATGCTCAGGCGCCGAAAGTAGACAACAAATTCAACAAAGAACAACAA
AACGCGTTCTATGAGATCTTACATTTACCTAACTTAAACGAAGAACAACGAAACGCCGTCATCCAAAGTT
TAAAAGATGACCCAAGCCAAAGCGCTAACCTTTTAGCAGAAGCTAAAAAGCTAAATGATGCTCAGGCGCC
GAAAGTAGACGCGAATTAAGGCGCGCCACTTCTAAATAAGCGAATTTCTTATGATTTATGATTTTTATTA
TTAAATAAGTTATAAAAAAAATAAGTGTATACAAATTTTAAAGTGACTCTTAGGTTTTAAAACGAAAATT
CTTATTCTTGAGTAACTCTTTCCTGTAGGTCAGGTTGCTTTCTCAGGTATAGTATGAGGTCGCTCTTATT
GACCACACCTCTACCGGCAGAATTCGATATCAAGCTTATCGATACCGTCGACCTCGAGGGGGGGCCCGGT
ACCCAATTCGCCCTATAGTGAGTCGTATTACGCGCGCTCACTGGCCGTCGTTTTACAACGTCGTGACTGG
GAAAACCCTGGCGTTACCCAACTTAATCGCCTTGCAGCACATCCCCCTTTCGCCAGCTGGCGTAATAGCG
AAGAGGCCCGCACCGATCGCCCTTCCCAACAGTTGCGCAGCCTGAATGGCGAATGG
[124 nt withheld, positions 2647-2770]
C
[91 nt withheld, positions 2772-2862]
A
[49 nt withheld, positions 2864-2912]
CCTTTGACGTTGGAGTCCACGTTCTTT
[37 nt withheld, positions 2940-2976]
ACCCTATCTCGGTCTATTCTTTTGATTTATAAGGGATTTTGCCGATTTCGGCCTATTGGTTAAAAAATGA
GCTGATTTAACAAAAATTTAACGCGAATTTTAACAAAATATTAACGCTTACAATTTCCTGATGCGGTATT
TTCTCCTTACGCATCTGTGCGGTATTTCACACCGCATAGGGTAATAACTGATATAATTAAATTGAAGCTC
TAATTTGTGAGTTTAGTATACATGCATTTACTTATAATACAGTTTTTTAGTTTTGCTGGCCGCATCTTCT
CAAATATGCTTCCCAGCCTGCTTTTCTGTAACGTTCACCCTCTACCTTAGCATCCCTTCCCTTTGCAAAT
AGTCCTCTTCCAACAATAATAATGTCAGATCCTGTAGAGACCACATCATCCACGGTTCTATACTGTTGAC
CCAATGCGTCTCCCTTGTCATCTAAACCCACACCGGGTGTCATAATCAACCAATCGTAACCTTCATCTCT
TCCACCCATGTCTCTTTGAGCAATAAAGCCGATAACAAAATCTTTGTCGCTCTTCGCAATGTCAACAGTA
CCCTTAGTATATTCTCCAGTAGATAGGGAGCCCTTGCATGACAATTCTGCTAACATCAAAAGGCCTCTAG
GTTCCTTTGTTACTTCTTCTGCCGCCTGCTTCAAACCGCTAACAATACCTGGGCCCACCACACCGTGTGC
ATTCGTAATGTCTGCCCATTCTGCTATTCTGTATACACCCGCAGAGTACTGCAATTTGACTGTATTACCA
ATGTCAGCAAATTTTCTGTCTTCGAAGAGTAAAAAATTGTACTTGGCGGATAATGCCTTTAGCGGCTTAA
CTGTGCCCTCCATGGAAAAATCAGTCAAGATATCCACATGTGTTTTTAGTAAACAAATTTTGGGACCTAA
TGCTTCAACTAACTCCAGTAATTCCTTGGTGGTACGAACATCCAATGAAGCACACAAGTTTGTTTGCTTT
TCGTGCATGATATTAAATAGCTTGGCAGCAACAGGACTAGGATGAGTAGCAGCACGTTCCTTATATGTAG
CTTTCGACATGATTTATCTTCGTTTCCTGCAGGTTTTTGTTCTGTGCAGTTGGGTTAAGAATACTGGGCA
ATTTCATGTTTCTTCAACACTACATATGCGTATATATACCAATCTAAGTCTGTGCTCCTTCCTTCGTTCT
TCCTTCTGTTCGGAGATTACCGAATCAAAAAAATTTCAAGGAAACCGAAATCAAAAAAAAGAATAAAAAA
AAAATGATGAATTGAAAAGGTGGTATGGTGCACTCTCAGTACAATCTGCTCTGATGCCGCATAGTTAAGC
CAGCCCCGACACCCGCCAACACCCGCTGACGCGCCCTGACGGGCTTGTCTGCTCCCGGCATCCGCTTACA
GACAAGCTGTGACCGTCTCCGGGAGCTGCATGTGTCAGAGGTTTTCACCGTCATCACCGAAACGCGCGAG
ACGAAAGGGCCTCGTGATACGCCTATTTTTATAGGTTAATGTCATGATAATAATGGTTTCTTAGACGTCA
GGTGGCACTTTTCGGGGAAATGTGCGCGGAACCCCTATTTGTTTATTTTTCTAAATACATTCAAATATGT
ATCCGCTCATGAGACAATAACCCTGATAAATGCTTCAATAATATTGAAAAAGGAAGAGTATGAGTATTCA
ACATTTCCGTGTCGCCCTTATTCCCTTTTTTGCGGCATTTTGCCTTCCTGTTTTTGCTCACCCAGAAACG
CTGGTGAAAGTAAAAGATGCTGAAGATCAGTTGGGTGCACGAGTGGGTTACATCGAACTGGATCTCAACA
GCGGTAAGATCCTTGAGAGTTTTCGCCCCGAAGAACGTTTTCCAATGATGAGCACTTTTAAAGTTCTGCT
ATGTGGCGCGGTATTATCCCGTATTGACGCCGGGCAAGAGCAACTCGGTCGCCGCATACACTATTCTCAG
AATGACTTGGTTGAGTACTCACCAGTCACAGAAAAGCATCTTACGGATGGCATGACAGTAAGAGAATTAT
GCAGTGCTGCCATAACCATGAGTGATAACACTGCGGCCAACTTACTTCTGACAACGATCGGAGGACCGAA
GGAGCTAACCGCTTTTTTGCACAACATGGGGGATCATGTAACTCGCCTTGATCGTTGGGAACCGGAGCTG
AATGAAGCCATACCAAACGACGAGCGTGACACCACGATGCCTGTAGCAATGGCAACAACGTTGCGCAAAC
TATTAACTGGCGAACTACTTACTCTAGCTTCCCGGCAACAATTAATAGACTGGATGGAGGCGGATAAAGT
TGCAGGACCACTTCTGCGCTCGGCCCTTCCGGCTGGCTGGTTTATTGCTGATAAATCTGGAGCCGGTGAG
CGTGGGTCTCGCGGTATCATTGCAGCACTGGGGCCAGATGGTAAGCCCTCCCGTATCGTAGTTATCTACA
CGACGGGGAGTCAGGCAACTATGGATGAACGAAATAGACAGATCGCTGAGATAGGTGCCTCACTGATTAA
GCATTGGTAACTGTCAGACCAAGTTTACTCATATATACTTTAGATTGATTTAAAACTTCATTTTTAATTT
AAAAGGATCTAGGTGAAGATCCTTTTTGATAATCTCATGACCAAAATCCCTTAACGTGAGTTTTCGTTCC
ACTGAGCGTCAGACCCCGTAGAAAAGATCAAAGGATCTTCTTGAGATCCTTTTTTTCTGCGCGTAATCTG
CTGCTTGCAAACAAAAAAACCACCGCTACCAGCGGTGGTTTGTTTGCCGGATCAAGAGCTACCAACTCTT
TTTCCGAAGGTAACTGGCTTCAGCAGAGCGCAGATACCAAATACTGTTCTTCTAGTGTAGCCGTAGTTAG
GCCACCACTTCAAGAACTCTGTAGCACCGCCTACATACCTCGCTCTGCTAATCCTGTTACCAGTGGCTGC
TGCCAGTGGCGATAAGTCGTGTCTTACCGGGTTGGACTCAAGACGATAGTTACCGGATAAGGCGCAGCGG
TCGGGCTGAACGGGGGGTTCGTGCACACAGCCCAGCTTGGAGCGAACGACCTACACCGAACTGAGATACC
TACAGCGTGAGCTATGAGAAAGCGCCACGCTTCCCGAAGGGAGAAAGGCGGACAGGTATCCGGTAAGCGG
CAGGGTCGGAACAGGAGAGCGCACGAGGGAGCTTCCAGGGGGAAACGCCTGGTATCTTTATAGTCCTGTC
GGGTTTCGCCACCTCTGACTTGAGCGTCGATTTTTGTGATGCTCGTCAGGGGGGCGGAGCCTATGGAAAA
ACGCCAGCAACGCGGCCTTTTTACGGTTCCTGGCCTTTTGCTGGCCTTTTGCTCACATGTTCTTTCCTGC
GTTATCCCCTGATTCTGTGGATAACCGTATTACCGCCTTTGAGTGAGCTGATACCGCTCGCCGCAGCCGA
ACGACCGAGCGCAGCGAGTCAGTGAGCGAGGAAGCGGAAGAGCGCCCAATACGCAAACCGCCTCTCCCCG
CGCGTTGGCCGATTCATTAATGCAGCTGGCACGACAGGTTTCCCGACTGGAAAGCGGGCAGTGAGCGCAA
CGCAATTAATGTGAGTTAGCTCACTCATTAGGCACCCCAGGCTTTACACTTTATGCTTCCGGCTCGTATG
TTGTGTGGAATTGTGAGCGGATAACAATTTCACACAGGAAACAGCTATGACCATGATTACGCCAAGCGCG
CAATTAACCCTCACTAAAGGGAACAAAAGCTGGAGCTCGAATGAGTGAAAAATTTGTTAGCAGAGAAGCA
AGAAGGAAAGAAGGAAAAAAAAAAGAAACCGTGTAAGAAATCATGGCGCCTCAAAAAAAAAAAAATACGC
GAAATCGATTTCCGTATATGATGATACATATGTTAGGTCTCTTATGGTAGTTTTTAGGGTCTGTCCTGTT
TTTTGAAGGCATTGGTTAGGGTCTAGTAAGTAACTCGTATAAAGAGATGTACTTTTATACGGTATGTGTG
GCGGTTATTTCCAGTGTTTTTTTTCCCTTATTTTGTGGGTTCATGGAAATAGTACATATTGACCTTCTGC
ACAAGAAGCCATATTGACAGAGCAGTATGTGAGGACCTTTCTTCTACACAATGTAACAGTCAATGGTTGT
AGTCAATACCACGACCTTTACGTGCAGTTTTAGAGCGAAACTTCGGTTTTTTGAGACTTACCTCGTGTTT
GTGTCTCCCTGGGAATGGAGCCGCGCCACCCTTGTCTATTATGTATAGTCTTATTTAATCATAGCGATGT
TGGTCATCCAGTACACTTCGGTAGCAACCTTCGTTTGTGATTGTCTTGGTAATTGCTTCCAACAACTTTA
TCCATCATTGAGACAGGGGCCATATC
Features (pLannotate 1.2.2; 22 found; start..end, strand, type, name):
    183..1778    +  CDS            PRC1: CBPY_YEAST - Experimental evidence at protein level: Swiss-Prot protein existence level 1. Involved in degradation of small peptides. Digests preferentially peptides containing an aliphatic or hydrophobic residue in P1' position, as well as methionine, leucine or phenylalanine in P1 position of ester substrate. From Saccharomyces cerevisiae (strain ATCC 204508 / S288c) (Baker's yeast).
   1827..2000    +  CDS            ProtA: IgG-binding unit of Staphylococcus aureus protein A
   2004..2174    +  CDS            ProtA: IgG-binding unit of Staphylococcus aureus protein A
   2210..2397    +  terminator     ADH1 terminator: S. cerevisiae ADH1; transcription terminator for the S. cerevisiae alcohol dehydrogenase 1 (ADH1) gene
   2400..2453    +  misc_feature   MCS (fragment): pBluescript multiple cloning site
   2462..2480    -  promoter       T7 promoter: promoter for bacteriophage T7 RNA polymerase
   2488..2643    +  CDS            lacZα (fragment): LacZα fragment of β-galactosidase; lacZ fragment
   2647..3075    +  rep_origin     f1 ori (sequence partly withheld): f1 bacteriophage origin of replication; arrow indicates direction of (+) strand synthesis
   3103..3154    -  misc_feature   bom (fragment): basis of mobility region from pBR322
   3233..4036    -  CDS            URA3: orotidine-5'-phosphate decarboxylase, required for uracil biosynthesis; S. cerevisiae URA3; yeast auxotrophic marker, counterselectable with 5-fluoroorotic acid (5-FOA)
   4037..4252    -  promoter       URA3 promoter: S. cerevisiae URA3
   4260..4309    -  misc_feature   bom (fragment): basis of mobility region from pBR322
   4411..4446    -  CDS            rop (fragment): Rop protein, which maintains plasmids at low copy number; rop
   4541..4645    +  promoter       AmpR promoter: bla
   4646..5506    +  CDS            AmpR: β-lactamase; bla; confers resistance to ampicillin, carbenicillin, and related antibiotics
   5677..6265    +  rep_origin     ori: high-copy-number ColE1/pMB1/pBR322/pUC origin of replication
   6448..6540    +  CDS            lacI (fragment): lac repressor; lacI; The lac repressor binds to the lac operator to inhibit transcription in E. coli. This inhibition can be relieved by adding lactose or isopropyl-β-D-thiogalactopyranoside (IPTG).
   6553..6574    +  protein_bind   CAP binding site: CAP binding activates transcription in the presence of cAMP. E. coli catabolite activator protein
   6589..6619    +  promoter       lac promoter: promoter for the E. coli lac operon
   6627..6643    +  protein_bind   lac operator: The lac repressor binds to the lac operator to inhibit transcription in E. coli. This inhibition can be relieved by adding lactose or isopropyl-β-D-thiogalactopyranoside (IPTG). lac repressor encoded by lacI
   6688..6706    +  promoter       T3 promoter: promoter for bacteriophage T3 RNA polymerase
   6755..6778    -  promoter       copia promoter (fragment): strong promoter from the Drosophila transposable element copia (Sinclair et al., 1986)
