[The description below was written by a language model from this plasmid's Addgene catalogue record and pLannotate feature annotations shown in this document.]
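Description:
pKP136 is a yeast expression plasmid built on pRS406, a member of the pRS integrating series. In keeping with that backbone, neither feature table shows a yeast replication origin (no 2μ or CEN/ARS element), so stable maintenance in Saccharomyces cerevisiae is expected to depend on integration into the genome, with selection through the URA3 marker and its own promoter. URA3 complements uracil auxotrophy and can be counterselected with 5-FOA. In E. coli the plasmid replicates from a high-copy ColE1/pUC-type origin and is selected with ampicillin through the β-lactamase gene. An f1 origin and pBluescript-derived remnants (lac promoter and operator, a lacZα fragment, T3 and T7 promoters, a partial multiple cloning site) are carried over from the backbone.

The payload is the 1,596 bp S. cerevisiae PRC1 open reading frame, encoding the vacuolar carboxypeptidase Y (CPY). It is followed by two tandem IgG-binding units of Staphylococcus aureus protein A, which form the C-terminal PA tag, and by the ADH1 transcription terminator. The catalogue lists the native PRC1 promoter as the driver. It is not annotated as a feature, but it presumably lies in the unannotated region upstream of the coding sequence. The small "copia promoter" fragment there is probably a spurious match. The protein A tag allows the fusion protein to be detected or captured by IgG binding, and native-promoter control should keep expression close to endogenous regulation.

The stated purpose is expression of Prc1-PA in yeast, and the associated study concerns vacuolar serine carboxypeptidases and the terminal steps of autophagy. The depositor sequence (7,353 nt) and the repository's sequencing result (7,342 nt) differ slightly in length and start at different positions, but they carry the same features in the same order.
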