Addgene plasmid #106471: pKP136 (pRS406-PRC1p-PRC1-PA-ADH1t)
Purpose: Expresses Prc1 with a C-terminal PA tag in yeast cells
Depositing lab: Daniel Klionsky. Depositing organization: University of Michigan. Publication: A newly characterized vacuolar serine carboxypeptidase, Atg42/Ybr139w, is required for normal vacuole function and the terminal steps of autophagy in the yeast Saccharomyces cerevisiae. Parzych KR, Ariosa A, Mari M, Klionsky DJ. Mol Biol Cell. 2018 May 1;29(9):1089-1099. doi: 10.1091/mbc.E17-08-0516. Epub 2018 Mar 22. PubMed 29514932.
Backbone
  Vector backbone: pRS406
  Total vector size (bp): 7353
  Vector type: Bacterial Expression, Yeast Expression
  Selectable markers: URA3
Growth in bacteria
  Bacterial resistance: Ampicillin, 100 μg/mL
  Growth temperature: 37°C
  Growth strain: DH5alpha
  Copy number: Unknown
Gene/Insert
  Gene/Insert name: PRC1 (alt names: CPY; Carboxypeptidase Y; Proteinase C)
  Species: S. cerevisiae (budding yeast)
  Insert size (bp): 1596
  Promoter: PRC1
  Tag / fusion protein: PA (C terminal on backbone)
  Cloning method: Restriction Enzyme; 5′ cloning site SacI (unknown if destroyed); 3′ cloning site None (unknown if destroyed)
  Sequencing primers: 5′ M13 REV
Terms and licenses: Academic/Nonprofit Terms; Industry Terms: Not Available to Industry
How to cite: pKP136 (pRS406-PRC1p-PRC1-PA-ADH1t) was a gift from Daniel Klionsky (Addgene plasmid # 106471 ; http://n2t.net/addgene:106471 ; RRID:Addgene_106471)
